>Addgene plasmid #143784 | TFORF1303 | addgene full sequence | sequence record 396247 | Addgene NGS Result
TTAATGTAGTCTTATGCAATACTCTTGTAGTCTTGCAACATGGTAACGATGAGTTAGCAACATGCCTTAC
AAGGAGAGAAAAAGCACCGTGCATGCCGATTGGTGGAAGTAAGGTGGTACGATCGTGCCTTATTAGGAAG
GCAACAGACGGGTCTGACATGGATTGGACGAACCACTGAATTGCCGCATTGCAGAGATATTGTATTTAAG
TGCCTAGCTCGATACATAAACGGGTCTCTCTGGTTAGACCAGATCTGAGCCTGGGAGCTCTCTGGCTAAC
TAGGGAACCCACTGCTTAAGCCTCAATAAAGCTTGCCTTGAGTGCTTCAAGTAGTGTGTGCCCGTCTGTT
GTGTGACTCTGGTAACTAGAGATCCCTCAGACCCTTTTAGTCAGTGTGGAAAATCTCTAGCAGTGGCGCC
CGAACAGGGACTTGAAAGCGAAAGGGAAACCAGAGGAGCTCTCTCGACGCAGGACTCGGCTTGCTGAAGC
GCGCACGGCAAGAGGCGAGGGGCGGCGACTGGTGAGTACGCCAAAAATTTTGACTAGCGGAGGCTAGAAG
GAGAGAGATGGGTGCGAGAGCGTCAGTATTAAGCGGGGGAGAATTAGATCGCGATGGGAAAAAATTCGGT
TAAGGCCAGGGGGAAAGAAAAAATATAAATTAAAACATATAGTATGGGCAAGCAGGGAGCTAGAACGATT
CGCAGTTAATCCTGGCCTGTTAGAAACATCAGAAGGCTGTAGACAAATACTGGGACAGCTACAACCATCC
CTTCAGACAGGATCAGAAGAACTTAGATCATTATATAATACAGTAGCAACCCTCTATTGTGTGCATCAAA
GGATAGAGATAAAAGACACCAAGGAAGCTTTAGACAAGATAGAGGAAGAGCAAAACAAAAGTAAGACCAC
CGCACAGCAAGCGGCCGCTGATCTTCAGACCTGGAGGAGGAGATATGAGGGACAATTGGAGAAGTGAATT
ATATAAATATAAAGTAGTAAAAATTGAACCATTAGGAGTAGCACCCACCAAGGCAAAGAGAAGAGTGGTG
CAGAGAGAAAAAAGAGCAGTGGGAATAGGAGCTTTGTTCCTTGGGTTCTTGGGAGCAGCAGGAAGCACTA
TGGGCGCAGCGTCAATGACGCTGACGGTACAGGCCAGACAATTATTGTCTGGTATAGTGCAGCAGCAGAA
CAATTTGCTGAGGGCTATTGAGGCGCAACAGCATCTGTTGCAACTCACAGTCTGGGGCATCAAGCAGCTC
CAGGCAAGAATCCTGGCTGTGGAAAGATACCTAAAGGATCAACAGCTCCTGGGGATTTGGGGTTGCTCTG
GAAAACTCATTTGCACCACTGCTGTGCCTTGGAATGCTAGTTGGAGTAATAAATCTCTGGAACAGATTTG
GAATCACACGACCTGGATGGAGTGGGACAGAGAAATTAACAATTACACAAGCTTAATACACTCCTTAATT
GAAGAATCGCAAAACCAGCAAGAAAAGAATGAACAAGAATTATTGGAATTAGATAAATGGGCAAGTTTGT
GGAATTGGTTTAACATAACAAATTGGCTGTGGTATATAAAATTATTCATAATGATAGTAGGAGGCTTGGT
AGGTTTAAGAATAGTTTTTGCTGTACTTTCTATAGTGAATAGAGTTAGGCAGGGATATTCACCATTATCG
TTTCAGACCCACCTCCCAACCCCGAGGGGACCCATGCATTGCATCTCAATTAGTCAGCAACCAGGTGTGG
AAAGTCCCCAGGCTCCCCAGCAGGCAGAAGTATGCAAAGCATGCGTCTCAATTAGTCAGCAACCATAGTC
CCGCCCCTAACTCCGCCCATCCCGCCCCTAACTCCGCCCAGTTCCGCCCATTCTCCGCCCCATGGCTGAC
TAATTTTTTTTATTTATGCAGAGGCCGAGGCCGCCTCGGCCTCTGAGCTATTCCAGAAGTAGTGAGGAGG
CTTTTTTGGAGGCCTAGGCTTTTGCAAAAAGCTTTCTAGAGGTACCACCGGAGCTTACCATGACCGAGTA
CAAGCCCACGGTGCGCCTCGCCACCCGCGACGACGTCCCCAGGGCCGTACGCACCCTCGCCGCCGCGTTC
GCCGACTACCCCGCCACGCGCCACACCGTCGATCCGGACCGCCACATCGAGCGGGTCACCGAGCTGCAAG
AACTCTTCCTCACGCGCGTCGGGCTCGACATCGGCAAGGTGTGGGTCGCGGACGACGGCGCCGCCGTGGC
GGTCTGGACCACGCCGGAGAGCGTCGAAGCGGGGGCGGTGTTCGCCGAGATCGGCCCGCGCATGGCCGAG
TTGAGCGGTTCCCGGCTGGCCGCGCAGCAACAGATGGAAGGCCTCCTGGCGCCGCACCGGCCCAAGGAGC
CCGCGTGGTTCCTGGCCACCGTCGGCGTCTCGCCCGACCACCAGGGCAAGGGTCTGGGCAGCGCCGTCGT
GCTCCCCGGAGTGGAGGCGGCCGAGCGCGCCGGGGTGCCCGCCTTCCTGGAGACCTCCGCGCCCCGCAAC
CTCCCCTTCTACGAGCGGCTCGGCTTCACCGTCACCGCCGACGTCGAGGTGCCCGAAGGACCGCGCACCT
GGTGCATGACCCGCAAGCCCGGTGCCAGTTAACGAATTCTAGATCTTGAGACAAATGGCAGTATTCATCC
ACAATTTTAAAAGAAAAGGGGGGATTGGGGGGTACAGTGCAGGGGAAAGAATAGTAGACATAATAGCAAC
AGACATACAAACTAAAGAATTACAAAAACAAATTACAAAAATTCAAAATTTTCGGGTTTATTACAGGGAC
AGCAGAGATCCACTTTGGCGCCGGCTCGAGGCCTGCAGGTGCAAAGATGGATAAAGTTTTAAACAGAGAG
GAATCTTTGCAGCTAATGGACCTTCTAGGTCTTGAAAGGAGTGGGAATTGGCTCCGGTGCCCGTCAGTGG
GCAGAGCGCACATCGCCCACAGTCCCCGAGAAGTTGGGGGGAGGGGTCGGCAATTGAACCGGTGCCTAGA
GAAGGTGGCGCGGGGTAAACTGGGAAAGTGATGTCGTGTACTGGCTCCGCCTTTTTCCCGAGGGTGGGGG
AGAACCGTATATAAGTGCAGTAGTCGCCGTGAACGTTCTTTTTCGCAACGGGTTTGCCGCCAGAACACAG
GTAAGTGCCGTGTGTGGTTCCCGCGGGCCTGGCCTCTTTACGGGTTATGGCCCTTGCGTGCCTTGAATTA
CTTCCACCTGGCTGCAGTACGTGATTCTTGATCCCGAGCTTCGGGTTGGAAGTGGGTGGGAGAGTTCGAG
GCCTTGCGCTTAAGGAGCCCCTTCGCCTCGTGCTTGAGTTGAGGCCTGGCCTGGGCGCTGGGGCCGCCGC
GTGCGAATCTGGTGGCACCTTCGCGCCTGTCTCGCTGCTTTCGATAAGTCTCTAGCCATTTAAAATTTTT
GATGACCTGCTGCGACGCTTTTTTTCTGGCAAGATAGTCTTGTAAATGCGGGCCAAGATCTGCACACTGG
TATTTCGGTTTTTGGGGCCGCGGGCGGCGACGGGGCCCGTGCGTCCCAGCGCACATGTTCGGCGAGGCGG
GGCCTGCGAGCGCGGCCACCGAGAATCGGACGGGGGTAGTCTCAAGCTGGCCGGCCTGCTCTGGTGCCTG
GCCTCGCGCCGCCGTGTATCGCCCCGCCCTGGGCGGCAAGGCTGGCCCGGTCGGCACCAGTTGCGTGAGC
GGAAAGATGGCCGCTTCCCGGCCCTGCTGCAGGGAGCTCAAAATGGAGGACGCGGCGCTCGGGAGAGCGG
GCGGGTGAGTCACCCACACAAAGGAAAAGGGCCTTTCCGTCCTCAGCCGTCGCTTCATGTGACTCCACGG
AGTACCGGGCGCCGTCCAGGCACCTCGATTAGTTCTCGAGCTTTTGGAGTACGTCGTCTTTAGGTTGGGG
GGAGGGGTTTTATGCGATGGAGTTTCCCCACACTGAGTGGGTGGAGACTGAAGTTAGGCCAGCTTGGCAC
TTGATGTAATTCTCCTTGGAATTTGCCCTTTTTGAGTTTGGATCTTGGTTCATTCTCAAGCCTCAGACAG
TGGTTCAAAGTTTTTTTCTTCCATTTCAGGTGTCGTGAGGCTAGCACCGCCACCATGAACTCCATGAACC
CCATGAAACCTGCCCTGCCCCCTGCGCCACACGGTGATGGTTCATTCGCATATGAGTCTGTGCCTTGGCA
ACAAAGCGCCACTCAGCCGGCTGGATCGCTGTCTGTGGTCACTACTGTGTGGGGAGTTGGCAACGCGACA
CAGAGCCAGTGCCTGGGACAGCAGGCGTTTGCTGAAGGCGGCGCCAACAAGGGCTACGTGCAGCAAGGCG
TGTACAGCCGCGGGGGCTACCCTGGGGCCCCCGGCTTCACCACCGGGTATGCAGGCGGCCCGGGGGGCCT
GGGCCTCCCCTCACATGCTGCAAGACCCTCCACTGACTTCACGCAAGCGGCAGCTGCTGCAGCTGTGGCT
GCTGCGGCAGCCACTGCCACCGCCACAGCCACAGCCACCGTGGCTGCTCTCCAGGAGAAGCAGAGCCAGG
AGCTGAGCCAGTATGGAGCGATGGGGGCCGGACAGTCTTTTAACAGCCAGTTTCTGCAGCATGGAGGTCC
CCGGGGGCCTAGTGTCCCCGCTGGCATGAACCCTACTGGCATAGGAGGGGTAATGGGCCCCTCTGGCCTC
TCCCCCTTGGCTATGAACCCCACCCGGGCAGCAGGAATGACACCCTTGTATGCAGGGCAGCGTCTGCCCC
AACATGGGTATCCTGGGCCTCCCCAGGCCCAGCCACTGCCCCGACAGGGGGTCAAGAGAACCTACTCTGA
GGTGTATCCAGGGCAGCAGTATCTGCAAGGAGGCCAGTATGCACCCAGCACCGCCCAGTTTGCGCCCAGC
CCTGGGCAGCCCCCTGCCCCCTCCCCTTCCTACCCTGGGCACAGGCTGCCCCTGCAGCAGGGCATGACCC
AGTCCCTGTCCGTGCCTGGCCCCACGGGACTGCATTATAAGCCCACAGAGCAGTTCAACGGGCAGGGCGC
CAGCTTCAACGGGGGCAGCGTCAGCTACAGCCAACCTGGCCTGAGTGGGCCTACCCGTTCCATCCCGGGC
TATCCCAGTTCCCCACTGCCAGGGAACCCCACGCCACCCATGACCCCAAGCAGCAGCGTCCCTTACATGT
CACCAAACCAAGAGGTCAAGTCTCCCTTCTTGCCTGATCTCAAGCCCAACCTCAACTCCTTGCACTCATC
GCCCTCTGGAAGCGGGCCTTGTGACGAGTTGCGGCTGACCTTCCCTGTGCGCGATGGGGTGGTCCTGGAG
CCCTTCCGCCTGCAGCACAACCTGGCTGTAAGCAACCATGTCTTCCAGCTGCGAGACTCAGTCTACAAGA
CCCTGATAATGAGGCCTGACCTGGAGCTGCAATTCAAGTGCTACCACCACGAGGACCGGCAGATGAACAC
CAACTGGCCAGCCTCGGTGCAGGTCAGCGTCAATGCCACGCCGCTCACCATCGAGCGTGGCGACAACAAG
ACCTCGCACAAGCCACTCTACCTGAAGCATGTGTGCCAGCCAGGCCGCAACACCATCCAGATCACCGTCA
CCGCCTGCTGCTGCTCCCACCTCTTCGTGCTGCAGCTAGTGCACCGCCCATCCGTCCGCTCGGTGCTGCA
GGGCCTCCTCAAAAAGCGCCTCCTGCCTGCTGAGCACTGCATCACCAAGATAAAGCGGAACTTCAGCAGC
GGCACCATCCCTGGCACCCCTGGGCCCAACGGAGAGGACGGGGTGGAGCAGACAGCTATCAAGGTGTCCC
TGAAGTGCCCCATCACCTTCCGCAGGATCCAGCTCCCTGCCCGAGGTCATGACTGTCGCCACATACAGTG
CTTTGACCTGGAGTCGTACCTGCAGCTCAACTGTGAGCGGGGGACTTGGAGGTGTCCTGTGTGCAACAAG
ACAGCTTTGCTGGAGGGCCTGGAGGTGGACCAGTACATGCTGGGCATCCTGATTTACATTCAGAACTCTG
ACTATGAGGAGATCACCATCGACCCCACGTGCAGCTGGAAGCCAGTGCCCGTGAAGCCTGACATGCACAT
CAAGGAGGAGCCGGATGGGCCAGCACTGAAGCGCTGCCGCACCGTGAGCCCCGCCCACGTGCTCATGCCC
AGCGTGATGGAGATGATCGCCGCCCTGGGCCCCGGCGCTGCCCCCTTTGCCCCCCTGCAGCCCCCCTCAG
TCCCTGCCCCCAGCGACTACCCTGGCCAGGGTTCCAGCTTCCTGGGGCCTGGAACTTTCCCTGAGTCCTT
CCCACCCACCACGCCCAGCACCCCAACCCTTGCTGAGTTCACCCCGGGACCACCCCCCATCTCCTACCAG
TCTGACATTCCCAGCAGCCTCCTGACTTCAGAGAAGTCTACCGCCTGCCTCCCAAGCCAGATGGCACCAG
CAGGTCACCTGGACCCCACTCACAATCCTGGGACACCAGGACTACACACCTCCAACCTTGGGGCCCCTCC
AGGTCCCCAGCTGCACCATTCAAACCCTCCCCCAGCGTCCCGGCAGTCCTTGGGCCAAGCGAGCTTAGGA
CCTACGGGTGAACTGGCCTTCAGTCCTGCCACAGGCGTGATGGGGCCCCCCAGCATGTCTGGAGCCGGGG
AGGCCCCAGAACCAGCTCTGGACCTGCTCCCGGAACTGACCAACCCTGATGAGCTACTGTCCTACTTGGG
CCCACCCGACCTCCCTACGAACAACAATGACGACCTGCTTTCTCTGTTTGAGAACAACTAGTAATGAACT
AGTCCGTAACTTGAAAGTATTTCGATTTCTTGGCTTTATATATCTTGTGGAAAGGACGAATTATACCGTA
AGGACATGAAACCACGCGTTAAGTCGACAATCAACCTCTGGATTACAAAATTTGTGAAAGATTGACTGGT
ATTCTTAACTATGTTGCTCCTTTTACGCTATGTGGATACGCTGCTTTAATGCCTTTGTATCATGCTATTG
CTTCCCGTATGGCTTTCATTTTCTCCTCCTTGTATAAATCCTGGTTGCTGTCTCTTTATGAGGAGTTGTG
GCCCGTTGTCAGGCAACGTGGCGTGGTGTGCACTGTGTTTGCTGACGCAACCCCCACTGGTTGGGGCATT
GCCACCACCTGTCAGCTCCTTTCCGGGACTTTCGCTTTCCCCCTCCCTATTGCCACGGCGGAACTCATCG
CCGCCTGCCTTGCCCGCTGCTGGACAGGGGCTCGGCTGTTGGGCACTGACAATTCCGTGGTGTTGTCGGG
GAAATCATCGTCCTTTCCTTGGCTGCTCGCCTGTGTTGCCACCTGGATTCTGCGCGGGACGTCCTTCTGC
TACGTCCCTTCGGCCCTCAATCCAGCGGACCTTCCTTCCCGCGGCCTGCTGCCGGCTCTGCGGCCTCTTC
CGCGTCTTCGCCTTCGCCCTCAGACGAGTCGGATCTCCCTTTGGGCCGCCTCCCCGCGTCGACTTTAAGA
CCAATGACTTACAAGGCAGCTGTAGATCTTAGCCACTTTTTAAAAGAAAAGGGGGGACTGGAAGGGCTAA
TTCACTCCCAACGAAGACAAGATCTGCTTTTTGCTTGTACTGGGTCTCTCTGGTTAGACCAGATCTGAGC
CTGGGAGCTCTCTGGCTAACTAGGGAACCCACTGCTTAAGCCTCAATAAAGCTTGCCTTGAGTGCTTCAA
GTAGTGTGTGCCCGTCTGTTGTGTGACTCTGGTAACTAGAGATCCCTCAGACCCTTTTAGTCAGTGTGGA
AAATCTCTAGCAGTACGTATAGTAGTTCATGTCATCTTATTATTCAGTATTTATAACTTGCAAAGAAATG
AATATCAGAGAGTGAGAGGAACTTGTTTATTGCAGCTTATAATGGTTACAAATAAAGCAATAGCATCACA
AATTTCACAAATAAAGCATTTTTTTCACTGCATTCTAGTTGTGGTTTGTCCAAACTCATCAATGTATCTT
ATCATGTCTGGCTCTAGCTATCCCGCCCCTAACTCCGCCCATCCCGCCCCTAACTCCGCCCAGTTCCGCC
CATTCTCCGCCCCATGGCTGACTAATTTTTTTTATTTATGCAGAGGCCGAGGCCGCCTCGGCCTCTGAGC
TATTCCAGAAGTAGTGAGGAGGCTTTTTTGGAGGCCTAGGGACGTACCCAATTCGCCCTATAGTGAGTCG
TATTACGCGCGCTCACTGGCCGTCGTTTTACAACGTCGTGACTGGGAAAACCCTGGCGTTACCCAACTTA
ATCGCCTTGCAGCACATCCCCCTTTCGCCAGCTGGCGTAATAGCGAAGAGGCCCGCACCGATCGCCCTTC
CCAACAGTTGCGCAGCCTGAATGGCGAATGGG
[124 nt withheld, positions 8363-8486]
C
[91 nt withheld, positions 8488-8578]
A
[49 nt withheld, positions 8580-8628]
CCTTTGACGTTGGAGTCCACGTTCTTT
[37 nt withheld, positions 8656-8692]
ACCCTATCTCGGTCTATTCTTTTGATTTATAAGGGATTTTGCCGATTTCGGCCTATTGGTTAAAAAATGA
GCTGATTTAACAAAAATTTAACGCGAATTTTAACAAAATATTAACGCTTACAATTTAGGTGGCACTTTTC
GGGGAAATGTGCGCGGAACCCCTATTTGTTTATTTTTCTAAATACATTCAAATATGTATCCGCTCATGAG
ACAATAACCCTGATAAATGCTTCAATAATATTGAAAAAGGAAGAGTATGAGTATTCAACATTTCCGTGTC
GCCCTTATTCCCTTTTTTGCGGCATTTTGCCTTCCTGTTTTTGCTCACCCAGAAACGCTGGTGAAAGTAA
AAGATGCTGAAGATCAGTTGGGTGCACGAGTGGGTTACATCGAACTGGATCTCAACAGCGGTAAGATCCT
TGAGAGTTTTCGCCCCGAAGAACGTTTTCCAATGATGAGCACTTTTAAAGTTCTGCTATGTGGCGCGGTA
TTATCCCGTATTGACGCCGGGCAAGAGCAACTCGGTCGCCGCATACACTATTCTCAGAATGACTTGGTTG
AGTACTCACCAGTCACAGAAAAGCATCTTACGGATGGCATGACAGTAAGAGAATTATGCAGTGCTGCCAT
AACCATGAGTGATAACACTGCGGCCAACTTACTTCTGACAACGATCGGAGGACCGAAGGAGCTAACCGCT
TTTTTGCACAACATGGGGGATCATGTAACTCGCCTTGATCGTTGGGAACCGGAGCTGAATGAAGCCATAC
CAAACGACGAGCGTGACACCACGATGCCTGTAGCAATGGCAACAACGTTGCGCAAACTATTAACTGGCGA
ACTACTTACTCTAGCTTCCCGGCAACAATTAATAGACTGGATGGAGGCGGATAAAGTTGCAGGACCACTT
CTGCGCTCGGCCCTTCCGGCTGGCTGGTTTATTGCTGATAAATCTGGAGCCGGTGAGCGTGGGTCTCGCG
GTATCATTGCAGCACTGGGGCCAGATGGTAAGCCCTCCCGTATCGTAGTTATCTACACGACGGGGAGTCA
GGCAACTATGGATGAACGAAATAGACAGATCGCTGAGATAGGTGCCTCACTGATTAAGCATTGGTAACTG
TCAGACCAAGTTTACTCATATATACTTTAGATTGATTTAAAACTTCATTTTTAATTTAAAAGGATCTAGG
TGAAGATCCTTTTTGATAATCTCATGACCAAAATCCCTTAACGTGAGTTTTCGTTCCACTGAGCGTCAGA
CCCCGTAGAAAAGATCAAAGGATCTTCTTGAGATCCTTTTTTTCTGCGCGTAATCTGCTGCTTGCAAACA
AAAAAACCACCGCTACCAGCGGTGGTTTGTTTGCCGGATCAAGAGCTACCAACTCTTTTTCCGAAGGTAA
CTGGCTTCAGCAGAGCGCAGATACCAAATACTGTTCTTCTAGTGTAGCCGTAGTTAGGCCACCACTTCAA
GAACTCTGTAGCACCGCCTACATACCTCGCTCTGCTAATCCTGTTACCAGTGGCTGCTGCCAGTGGCGAT
AAGTCGTGTCTTACCGGGTTGGACTCAAGACGATAGTTACCGGATAAGGCGCAGCGGTCGGGCTGAACGG
GGGGTTCGTGCACACAGCCCAGCTTGGAGCGAACGACCTACACCGAACTGAGATACCTACAGCGTGAGCT
ATGAGAAAGCGCCACGCTTCCCGAAGGGAGAAAGGCGGACAGGTATCCGGTAAGCGGCAGGGTCGGAACA
GGAGAGCGCACGAGGGAGCTTCCAGGGGGAAACGCCTGGTATCTTTATAGTCCTGTCGGGTTTCGCCACC
TCTGACTTGAGCGTCGATTTTTGTGATGCTCGTCAGGGGGGCGGAGCCTATGGAAAAACGCCAGCAACGC
GGCCTTTTTACGGTTCCTGGCCTTTTGCTGGCCTTTTGCTCACATGTTCTTTCCTGCGTTATCCCCTGAT
TCTGTGGATAACCGTATTACCGCCTTTGAGTGAGCTGATACCGCTCGCCGCAGCCGAACGACCGAGCGCA
GCGAGTCAGTGAGCGAGGAAGCGGAAGAGCGCCCAATACGCAAACCGCCTCTCCCCGCGCGTTGGCCGAT
TCATTAATGCAGCTGGCACGACAGGTTTCCCGACTGGAAAGCGGGCAGTGAGCGCAACGCAATTAATGTG
AGTTAGCTCACTCATTAGGCACCCCAGGCTTTACACTTTATGCTTCCGGCTCGTATGTTGTGTGGAATTG
TGAGCGGATAACAATTTCACACAGGAAACAGCTATGACCATGATTACGCCAAGCGCGCAATTAACCCTCA
CTAAAGGGAACAAAAGCTGGAGCTGCAAGC
Features (pLannotate 1.2.2; 31 found; start..end, strand, type, name):
      5..231     +  promoter       RSV promoter: Rous sarcoma virus enhancer/promoter
    232..412     +  LTR            5' LTR (truncated): truncated 5' long terminal repeat (LTR) from HIV-1
    459..584     +  misc_feature   HIV-1 Ψ: packaging signal of human immunodeficiency virus type 1
    568..931     +  CDS            HIV-1 gag (fragment): gag protein from human immunodeficiency virus 1; gag
   1077..1310    +  misc_feature   RRE: The Rev response element (RRE) of HIV-1 allows for Rev-dependent mRNA export from the nucleus to the cytoplasm.
   1687..1713    +  CDS            Rev (fragment): human immunodeficiency virus 1 (HIV-1) Rev protein; rev; enhances nuclear export of unspliced and incompletely spliced viral mRNAs
   1720..1743    +  promoter       SV40 promoter (fragment): SV40 early promoter
   1744..1815    +  promoter       SV40 promoter (fragment): SV40 enhancer and early promoter
   1839..1974    +  rep_origin     SV40 ori: SV40 origin of replication
   2020..2616    +  CDS            PuroR (fragment): puromycin N-acetyltransferase; pac from Streptomyces; confers resistance to puromycin
   2665..2782    +  misc_feature   cPPT/CTS: central polypurine tract and central termination sequence of HIV-1
   2847..2913    +  CDS            small t antigen (fragment): SV40 (simian virus 40) small t antigen
   2920..4098    +  promoter       EF-1α promoter: strong constitutive promoter for human elongation factor EF-1α
   4115..6778    +  CDS            ZMIZ2: ZMIZ2_HUMAN - Also known as KIAA1886, ZIMP7. Experimental evidence at protein level: Swiss-Prot protein existence level 1. Increases ligand-dependent transcriptional activity of AR and other nuclear hormone receptors. From Homo sapiens (Human).
   6794..6847    +  promoter       U6 promoter (fragment): RNA polymerase III promoter for human U6 snRNA
   6889..7477    +  misc_feature   WPRE: woodchuck hepatitis virus posttranscriptional regulatory element
   7528..7547    +  misc_feature   cPPT/CTS (fragment): central polypurine tract and central termination sequence of HIV-1
   7549..7782    +  LTR            3' LTR (ΔU3): self-inactivating 3' long terminal repeat (LTR) from HIV-1
   7860..7981    +  polyA_signal   SV40 poly(A) signal: SV40 polyadenylation signal
   8021..8156    +  rep_origin     SV40 ori: SV40 origin of replication
   8177..8195    -  promoter       T7 promoter: promoter for bacteriophage T7 RNA polymerase
   8203..8358    +  CDS            lacZα (fragment): LacZα fragment of β-galactosidase; lacZ fragment
   8363..8791    +  rep_origin     f1 ori (sequence partly withheld): f1 bacteriophage origin of replication; arrow indicates direction of (+) strand synthesis
   8844..8948    +  promoter       AmpR promoter: bla
   8949..9809    +  CDS            AmpR: β-lactamase; bla; confers resistance to ampicillin, carbenicillin, and related antibiotics
   9980..10568   +  rep_origin     ori: high-copy-number ColE1/pMB1/pBR322/pUC origin of replication
  10751..10843   +  CDS            lacI (fragment): lac repressor; lacI; The lac repressor binds to the lac operator to inhibit transcription in E. coli. This inhibition can be relieved by adding lactose or isopropyl-β-D-thiogalactopyranoside (IPTG).
  10856..10877   +  protein_bind   CAP binding site: CAP binding activates transcription in the presence of cAMP. E. coli catabolite activator protein
  10892..10922   +  promoter       lac promoter: promoter for the E. coli lac operon
  10926..10948   +  protein_bind   lac operator (fragment): The lac repressor binds to the lac operator to inhibit transcription in E. coli. This inhibition can be relieved by adding lactose or isopropyl-β-D-thiogalactopyranoside (IPTG). lac repressor encoded by lacI
  10991..11009   +  promoter       T3 promoter: promoter for bacteriophage T3 RNA polymerase
