[The description below was written by a language model from this plasmid's Addgene catalogue record and pLannotate feature annotations shown in this document.]
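Description:
TFORF1303 is a lentiviral mammalian expression plasmid built on the pLX_TRC317 backbone, carrying the human ZMIZ2 open reading frame as one member of a barcoded transcription factor ORF collection. It is maintained in E. coli through a high-copy ColE1/pUC-type origin with ampicillin selection (AmpR under its own bla promoter). An f1 origin and remnants of a lac/lacZα cloning region with flanking T3 and T7 promoters remain in the backbone. The sequenced record is about 11 kb, consistent with the stated backbone plus insert. The depositor notes that the plasmid can recombine, as is common for LTR-containing vectors.

The transfer cassette has a third-generation layout. An RSV promoter is fused to a truncated HIV-1 5' LTR to drive genomic RNA production in packaging cells, followed by the Ψ packaging signal with a gag fragment, the RRE for Rev-dependent nuclear export, a cPPT/CTS, and a self-inactivating ΔU3 3' LTR with a downstream SV40 poly(A) signal. Within the provirus, an SV40 early promoter/origin segment drives puromycin N-acetyltransferase for selection of transduced cells. A separate EF-1α promoter then drives constitutive expression of ZMIZ2, a coregulator that enhances the ligand-dependent activity of the androgen receptor and other nuclear hormone receptors. A WPRE downstream of the ORF enhances transcript stability and expression. The short U6 promoter fragment annotated between the ORF and the WPRE is probably a residual or primer-binding sequence rather than a functional promoter.

According to the record, each ORF in the collection is paired with a unique 24-bp barcode. This lets the overexpressed factor be identified in pooled screens, such as directed-differentiation studies. The barcode itself is not annotated in the feature table, so its position is not stated.
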