Addgene plasmid #143784: TFORF1303
Purpose: Lentiviral vector for overexpressing transcription factor ORFs with unique 24-bp barcodes. Barcodes facilitate identification of transcription factors in pooled screens.
Depositing lab: Feng Zhang. Depositing organization: Broad Institute. Publication: A transcription factor atlas of directed differentiation. Joung J, Ma S, Tay T, Geiger-Schuller KR, Kirchgatterer PC, Verdine VK, Guo B, Arias-Garcia MA, Allen WE, Singh A, Kuksenko O, Abudayyeh OO, Gootenberg JS, Fu Z, Macrae RK, Buenrostro JD, Regev A, Zhang F. Cell. 2023 Jan 5;186(1):209-229.e26. doi: 10.1016/j.cell.2022.11.026. PubMed 36608654.
Backbone
  Vector backbone: pLX_TRC317
  Backbone manufacturer: Broad Institute Genetic Perturbation Platform
  Backbone size w/o insert (bp): 8264
  Vector type: Mammalian Expression, Lentiviral
  Selectable markers: Puromycin
Growth in bacteria
  Bacterial resistance: Ampicillin, 100 μg/mL
  Growth temperature: 37°C
  Growth strain: NEB Stable
  Copy number: High Copy
Gene/Insert
  Gene/Insert name: ZMIZ2
  Species: H. sapiens (human)
  Insert size (bp): 2768
  Entrez Gene: ZMIZ2 (a.k.a. NET27, TRAFIP20, ZIMP7, hZIMP7)
  Promoter: EF1a
  Cloning method: Unknown
  Sequencing primers: 5′ GGGTGGAGACTGAAGTTAGGCCAG; 3′ CACATAGCGTAAAAGGAGCAACATAG
Terms and licenses: Academic/Nonprofit Terms; Industry Terms: Not Available to Industry
Depositor comments: XM_005249873,ENST00000433667 . The transcription factor ORF portion of this plasmid was synthesized by Genewiz. Please test multiple small colonies in case of plasmid recombination. To make this collection available in a timely manner, a portion of this collection was not fully sequenced by Addgene. If an Addgene verified full plasmid sequence is not available, please contact us prior to placing an order to request the full sequence.
How to cite: TFORF1303 was a gift from Feng Zhang (Addgene plasmid # 143784 ; http://n2t.net/addgene:143784 ; RRID:Addgene_143784)
