>Addgene plasmid #143784 | TFORF1303 | depositor partial sequence | sequence record 283479 | Insert
ACCGCCACCATGAACTCCATGAACCCCATGAAACCTGCCCTGCCCCCTGCGCCACACGGTGATGGTTCAT
TCGCATATGAGTCTGTGCCTTGGCAACAAAGCGCCACTCAGCCGGCTGGATCGCTGTCTGTGGTCACTAC
TGTGTGGGGAGTTGGCAACGCGACACAGAGCCAGTGCCTGGGACAGCAGGCGTTTGCTGAAGGCGGCGCC
AACAAGGGCTACGTGCAGCAAGGCGTGTACAGCCGCGGGGGCTACCCTGGGGCCCCCGGCTTCACCACCG
GGTATGCAGGCGGCCCGGGGGGCCTGGGCCTCCCCTCACATGCTGCAAGACCCTCCACTGACTTCACGCA
AGCGGCAGCTGCTGCAGCTGTGGCTGCTGCGGCAGCCACTGCCACCGCCACAGCCACAGCCACCGTGGCT
GCTCTCCAGGAGAAGCAGAGCCAGGAGCTGAGCCAGTATGGAGCGATGGGGGCCGGACAGTCTTTTAACA
GCCAGTTTCTGCAGCATGGAGGTCCCCGGGGGCCTAGTGTCCCCGCTGGCATGAACCCTACTGGCATAGG
AGGGGTAATGGGCCCCTCTGGCCTCTCCCCCTTGGCTATGAACCCCACCCGGGCAGCAGGAATGACACCC
TTGTATGCAGGGCAGCGTCTGCCCCAACATGGGTATCCTGGGCCTCCCCAGGCCCAGCCACTGCCCCGAC
AGGGGGTCAAGAGAACCTACTCTGAGGTGTATCCAGGGCAGCAGTATCTGCAAGGAGGCCAGTATGCACC
CAGCACCGCCCAGTTTGCGCCCAGCCCTGGGCAGCCCCCTGCCCCCTCCCCTTCCTACCCTGGGCACAGG
CTGCCCCTGCAGCAGGGCATGACCCAGTCCCTGTCCGTGCCTGGCCCCACGGGACTGCATTATAAGCCCA
CAGAGCAGTTCAACGGGCAGGGCGCCAGCTTCAACGGGGGCAGCGTCAGCTACAGCCAACCTGGCCTGAG
TGGGCCTACCCGTTCCATCCCGGGCTATCCCAGTTCCCCACTGCCAGGGAACCCCACGCCACCCATGACC
CCAAGCAGCAGCGTCCCTTACATGTCACCAAACCAAGAGGTCAAGTCTCCCTTCTTGCCTGATCTCAAGC
CCAACCTCAACTCCTTGCACTCATCGCCCTCTGGAAGCGGGCCTTGTGACGAGTTGCGGCTGACCTTCCC
TGTGCGCGATGGGGTGGTCCTGGAGCCCTTCCGCCTGCAGCACAACCTGGCTGTAAGCAACCATGTCTTC
CAGCTGCGAGACTCAGTCTACAAGACCCTGATAATGAGGCCTGACCTGGAGCTGCAATTCAAGTGCTACC
ACCACGAGGACCGGCAGATGAACACCAACTGGCCAGCCTCGGTGCAGGTCAGCGTCAATGCCACGCCGCT
CACCATCGAGCGTGGCGACAACAAGACCTCGCACAAGCCACTCTACCTGAAGCATGTGTGCCAGCCAGGC
CGCAACACCATCCAGATCACCGTCACCGCCTGCTGCTGCTCCCACCTCTTCGTGCTGCAGCTAGTGCACC
GCCCATCCGTCCGCTCGGTGCTGCAGGGCCTCCTCAAAAAGCGCCTCCTGCCTGCTGAGCACTGCATCAC
CAAGATAAAGCGGAACTTCAGCAGCGGCACCATCCCTGGCACCCCTGGGCCCAACGGAGAGGACGGGGTG
GAGCAGACAGCTATCAAGGTGTCCCTGAAGTGCCCCATCACCTTCCGCAGGATCCAGCTCCCTGCCCGAG
GTCATGACTGTCGCCACATACAGTGCTTTGACCTGGAGTCGTACCTGCAGCTCAACTGTGAGCGGGGGAC
TTGGAGGTGTCCTGTGTGCAACAAGACAGCTTTGCTGGAGGGCCTGGAGGTGGACCAGTACATGCTGGGC
ATCCTGATTTACATTCAGAACTCTGACTATGAGGAGATCACCATCGACCCCACGTGCAGCTGGAAGCCAG
TGCCCGTGAAGCCTGACATGCACATCAAGGAGGAGCCGGATGGGCCAGCACTGAAGCGCTGCCGCACCGT
GAGCCCCGCCCACGTGCTCATGCCCAGCGTGATGGAGATGATCGCCGCCCTGGGCCCCGGCGCTGCCCCC
TTTGCCCCCCTGCAGCCCCCCTCAGTCCCTGCCCCCAGCGACTACCCTGGCCAGGGTTCCAGCTTCCTGG
GGCCTGGAACTTTCCCTGAGTCCTTCCCACCCACCACGCCCAGCACCCCAACCCTTGCTGAGTTCACCCC
GGGACCACCCCCCATCTCCTACCAGTCTGACATTCCCAGCAGCCTCCTGACTTCAGAGAAGTCTACCGCC
TGCCTCCCAAGCCAGATGGCACCAGCAGGTCACCTGGACCCCACTCACAATCCTGGGACACCAGGACTAC
ACACCTCCAACCTTGGGGCCCCTCCAGGTCCCCAGCTGCACCATTCAAACCCTCCCCCAGCGTCCCGGCA
GTCCTTGGGCCAAGCGAGCTTAGGACCTACGGGTGAACTGGCCTTCAGTCCTGCCACAGGCGTGATGGGG
CCCCCCAGCATGTCTGGAGCCGGGGAGGCCCCAGAACCAGCTCTGGACCTGCTCCCGGAACTGACCAACC
CTGATGAGCTACTGTCCTACTTGGGCCCACCCGACCTCCCTACGAACAACAATGACGACCTGCTTTCTCT
GTTTGAGAACAACTAGTAATGAACTAGTCCGTAACTTGAAAGTATTTCGATTTCTTGGCTTTATATATCT
TGTGGAAAGGACGAATTATACCGTAAGGACATGAAACC
