>Addgene plasmid #143784 | TFORF1303 | depositor partial sequence | sequence record 283480 | Barcode
ATTATACCGTAAGGACATGAAACC
